>Addgene plasmid #219210 | SFFV-CTCF-Brd 268 | addgene full sequence | sequence record 450453 | Addgene NGS Result
ATTTATGCAGAGGCCGAGGCCGCCTCGGCCTCTGAGCTATTCCAGAAGTAGTGAGGAGGCTTTTTTGGAG
GCCTAGGGACGTACCCAATTCGCCCTATAGTGAGTCGTATTACGCGCGCTCACTGGCCGTCGTTTTACAA
CGTCGTGACTGGGAAAACCCTGGCGTTACCCAACTTAATCGCCTTGCAGCACATCCCCCTTTCGCCAGCT
GGCGTAATAGCGAAGAGGCCCGCACCGATCGCCCTTCCCAACAGTTGCGCAGCCTGAATGGCGAATGGG
[124 nt withheld, positions 280-403]
C
[91 nt withheld, positions 405-495]
A
[49 nt withheld, positions 497-545]
CCTTTGACGTTGGAGTCCACGTTCTTT
[37 nt withheld, positions 573-609]
ACCCTATCTCGGTCTATTCTTTTGATTTATAAGGGATTTTGCCGATTTCGGCCTATTGGTTAAAAAATGA
GCTGATTTAACAAAAATTTAACGCGAATTTTAACAAAATATTAACGCTTACAATTTAGGTGGCACTTTTC
GGGGAAATGTGCGCGGAACCCCTATTTGTTTATTTTTCTAAATACATTCAAATATGTATCCGCTCATGAG
ACAATAACCCTGATAAATGCTTCAATAATATTGAAAAAGGAAGAGTATGAGTATTCAACATTTCCGTGTC
GCCCTTATTCCCTTTTTTGCGGCATTTTGCCTTCCTGTTTTTGCTCACCCAGAAACGCTGGTGAAAGTAA
AAGATGCTGAAGATCAGTTGGGTGCACGAGTGGGTTACATCGAACTGGATCTCAACAGCGGTAAGATCCT
TGAGAGTTTTCGCCCCGAAGAACGTTTTCCAATGATGAGCACTTTTAAAGTTCTGCTATGTGGCGCGGTA
TTATCCCGTATTGACGCCGGGCAAGAGCAACTCGGTCGCCGCATACACTATTCTCAGAATGACTTGGTTG
AGTACTCACCAGTCACAGAAAAGCATCTTACGGATGGCATGACAGTAAGAGAATTATGCAGTGCTGCCAT
AACCATGAGTGATAACACTGCGGCCAACTTACTTCTGACAACGATCGGAGGACCGAAGGAGCTAACCGCT
TTTTTGCACAACATGGGGGATCATGTAACTCGCCTTGATCGTTGGGAACCGGAGCTGAATGAAGCCATAC
CAAACGACGAGCGTGACACCACGATGCCTGTAGCAATGGCAACAACGTTGCGCAAACTATTAACTGGCGA
ACTACTTACTCTAGCTTCCCGGCAACAATTAATAGACTGGATGGAGGCGGATAAAGTTGCAGGACCACTT
CTGCGCTCGGCCCTTCCGGCTGGCTGGTTTATTGCTGATAAATCTGGAGCCGGTGAGCGTGGGTCTCGCG
GTATCATTGCAGCACTGGGGCCAGATGGTAAGCCCTCCCGTATCGTAGTTATCTACACGACGGGGAGTCA
GGCAACTATGGATGAACGAAATAGACAGATCGCTGAGATAGGTGCCTCACTGATTAAGCATTGGTAACTG
TCAGACCAAGTTTACTCATATATACTTTAGATTGATTTAAAACTTCATTTTTAATTTAAAAGGATCTAGG
TGAAGATCCTTTTTGATAATCTCATGACCAAAATCCCTTAACGTGAGTTTTCGTTCCACTGAGCGTCAGA
CCCCGTAGAAAAGATCAAAGGATCTTCTTGAGATCCTTTTTTTCTGCGCGTAATCTGCTGCTTGCAAACA
AAAAAACCACCGCTACCAGCGGTGGTTTGTTTGCCGGATCAAGAGCTACCAACTCTTTTTCCGAAGGTAA
CTGGCTTCAGCAGAGCGCAGATACCAAATACTGTTCTTCTAGTGTAGCCGTAGTTAGGCCACCACTTCAA
GAACTCTGTAGCACCGCCTACATACCTCGCTCTGCTAATCCTGTTACCAGTGGCTGCTGCCAGTGGCGAT
AAGTCGTGTCTTACCGGGTTGGACTCAAGACGATAGTTACCGGATAAGGCGCAGCGGTCGGGCTGAACGG
GGGGTTCGTGCACACAGCCCAGCTTGGAGCGAACGACCTACACCGAACTGAGATACCTACAGCGTGAGCT
ATGAGAAAGCGCCACGCTTCCCGAAGGGAGAAAGGCGGACAGGTATCCGGTAAGCGGCAGGGTCGGAACA
GGAGAGCGCACGAGGGAGCTTCCAGGGGGAAACGCCTGGTATCTTTATAGTCCTGTCGGGTTTCGCCACC
TCTGACTTGAGCGTCGATTTTTGTGATGCTCGTCAGGGGGGCGGAGCCTATGGAAAAACGCCAGCAACGC
GGCCTTTTTACGGTTCCTGGCCTTTTGCTGGCCTTTTGCTCACATGTTCTTTCCTGCGTTATCCCCTGAT
TCTGTGGATAACCGTATTACCGCCTTTGAGTGAGCTGATACCGCTCGCCGCAGCCGAACGACCGAGCGCA
GCGAGTCAGTGAGCGAGGAAGCGGAAGAGCGCCCAATACGCAAACCGCCTCTCCCCGCGCGTTGGCCGAT
TCATTAATGCAGCTGGCACGACAGGTTTCCCGACTGGAAAGCGGGCAGTGAGCGCAACGCAATTAATGTG
AGTTAGCTCACTCATTAGGCACCCCAGGCTTTACACTTTATGCTTCCGGCTCGTATGTTGTGTGGAATTG
TGAGCGGATAACAATTTCACACAGGAAACAGCTATGACCATGATTACGCCAAGCGCGCAATTAACCCTCA
CTAAAGGGAACAAAAGCTGGAGCTGCAAGCTTAATGTAGTCTTATGCAATACTCTTGTAGTCTTGCAACA
TGGTAACGATGAGTTAGCAACATGCCTTACAAGGAGAGAAAAAGCACCGTGCATGCCGATTGGTGGAAGT
AAGGTGGTACGATCGTGCCTTATTAGGAAGGCAACAGACGGGTCTGACATGGATTGGACGAACCACTGAA
TTGCCGCATTGCAGAGATATTGTATTTAAGTGCCTAGCTCGATACATAAACGGGTCTCTCTGGTTAGACC
AGATCTGAGCCTGGGAGCTCTCTGGCTAACTAGGGAACCCACTGCTTAAGCCTCAATAAAGCTTGCCTTG
AGTGCTTCAAGTAGTGTGTGCCCGTCTGTTGTGTGACTCTGGTAACTAGAGATCCCTCAGACCCTTTTAG
TCAGTGTGGAAAATCTCTAGCAGTGGCGCCCGAACAGGGACTTGAAAGCGAAAGGGAAACCAGAGGAGCT
CTCTCGACGCAGGACTCGGCTTGCTGAAGCGCGCACGGCAAGAGGCGAGGGGCGGCGACTGGTGAGTACG
CCAAAAATTTTGACTAGCGGAGGCTAGAAGGAGAGAGATGGGTGCGAGAGCGTCAGTATTAAGCGGGGGA
GAATTAGATCGCGATGGGAAAAAATTCGGTTAAGGCCAGGGGGAAAGAAAAAATATAAATTAAAACATAT
AGTATGGGCAAGCAGGGAGCTAGAACGATTCGCAGTTAATCCTGGCCTGTTAGAAACATCAGAAGGCTGT
AGACAAATACTGGGACAGCTACAACCATCCCTTCAGACAGGATCAGAAGAACTTAGATCATTATATAATA
CAGTAGCAACCCTCTATTGTGTGCATCAAAGGATAGAGATAAAAGACACCAAGGAAGCTTTAGACAAGAT
AGAGGAAGAGCAAAACAAAAGTAAGACCACCGCACAGCAAGCGGCCGCTGATCTTCAGACCTGGAGGAGG
AGATATGAGGGACAATTGGAGAAGTGAATTATATAAATATAAAGTAGTAAAAATTGAACCATTAGGAGTA
GCACCCACCAAGGCAAAGAGAAGAGTGGTGCAGAGAGAAAAAAGAGCAGTGGGAATAGGAGCTTTGTTCC
TTGGGTTCTTGGGAGCAGCAGGAAGCACTATGGGCGCAGCGTCAATGACGCTGACGGTACAGGCCAGACA
ATTATTGTCTGGTATAGTGCAGCAGCAGAACAATTTGCTGAGGGCTATTGAGGCGCAACAGCATCTGTTG
CAACTCACAGTCTGGGGCATCAAGCAGCTCCAGGCAAGAATCCTGGCTGTGGAAAGATACCTAAAGGATC
AACAGCTCCTGGGGATTTGGGGTTGCTCTGGAAAACTCATTTGCACCACTGCTGTGCCTTGGAATGCTAG
TTGGAGTAATAAATCTCTGGAACAGATTTGGAATCACACGACCTGGATGGAGTGGGACAGAGAAATTAAC
AATTACACAAGCTTAATACACTCCTTAATTGAAGAATCGCAAAACCAGCAAGAAAAGAATGAACAAGAAT
TATTGGAATTAGATAAATGGGCAAGTTTGTGGAATTGGTTTAACATAACAAATTGGCTGTGGTATATAAA
ATTATTCATAATGATAGTAGGAGGCTTGGTAGGTTTAAGAATAGTTTTTGCTGTACTTTCTATAGTGAAT
AGAGTTAGGCAGGGATATTCACCATTATCGTTTCAGACCCACCTCCCAACCCCGAGGGGACCCGACAGGC
CCGAAGGAATAGAAGAAGAAGGTGGAGAGAGAGACAGAGACAGATCCATTCGATTAGTGAACGGATCTCG
ACGGTATCGGTTAACTTTTAAAAGAAAAGGGGGGATTGGGGGGTACAGTGCAGGGGAAAGAATAGTAGAC
ATAATAGCAACAGACATACAAACTAAAGAATTACAAAAACAAATTACAAAAATTCAAAATTTTATCGATC
ACGAGACTAGCCTCGAGCTGGCTGCAGTAACGCCATTTTGCAAGGCATGGAAAAATACCAAACCAAGAAT
AGAGAAGTTCAGATCAAGGGCGGGTACATGAAAATAGCTAACGTTGGGCCAAACAGGATATCTGCGGTGA
GCAGTTTCGGCCCCGGCCCGGGGCCAAGAACAGATGGTCACCGCAGTTTCGGCCCCGGCCCGAGGCCAAG
AACAGATGGTCCCCAGATATGGCCCAACCCTCAGCAGTTTCTTAAGACCCATCAGATGTTTCCAGGCTCC
CCCAAGGACCTGAAATGACCCTGCGCCTTATTTGAATTAACCAATCAGCCTGCTTCTCGCTTCTGTTCGC
GCGCTTCTGCTTCCCGAGCTCTATAAAAGAGCTCACAACCCCTCACTCGGCGCGCCAGTCCTCCGACAGA
CTGAGTCGGCCGGTCGAATCAAGCTTATCGATACCGTCGACGGATCCGCTAGCCCGCGGTTCGAAATGGA
AGGTGATGCAGTCGAAGCCATTGTGGAGGAGTCCGAAACTTTTATTAAAGGAAAGGAGAGAAAGACTTAC
CAGAGACGCCGGGAAGGGGGCCAGGAAGAAGATGCCTGCCACTTACCCCAGAACCAGACGGATGGGGGTG
AGGTGGTCCAGGATGTCAACAGCAGTGTACAGATGGTGATGATGGAACAGCTGGACCCCACCCTTCTTCA
GATGAAGACTGAAGTAATGGAGGGCACAGTGGCTCCAGAAGCAGAGGCTGCTGTGGACGATACCCAGATT
ATAACTTTACAGGTTGTAAATATGGAGGAACAGCCCATAAACATAGGAGAACTTCAGCTTGTTCAAGTAC
CTGTTCCTGTGACTGTACCTGTTGCTACCACTTCAGTAGAAGAACTTCAGGGGGCTTATGAAAATGAAGT
GTCTAAAGAGGGCCTTGCGGAAAGTGAACCCATGATATGCCACACCCTACCTTTGCCTGAAGGGTTTCAG
GTGGTTAAAGTGGGGGCCAATGGAGAGGTGGAGACACTAGAACAAGGGGAACTTCCACCCCAGGAAGATC
CTAGTTGGCAAAAAGACCCAGACTATCAGCCACCAGCCAAAAAAACAAAGAAAACCAAAAAGAGCAAACT
GCGTTATACAGAGGAGGGCAAAGATGTAGATGTGTCTGTCTACGATTTTGAGGAAGAACAGCAGGAGGGT
CTGCTATCAGAGGTTAATGCAGAGAAAGTGGTTGGTAATATGAAGCCTCCAAAGCCAACAAAAATTAAAA
AGAAAGGTGTAAAGAAGACATTCCAGTGTGAGCTTTGCAGTTACACGTGTCCACGGCGTTCAAATTTGGA
TCGTCACATGAAAAGCCACACTGATGAGAGACCACACAAGTGCCATCTCTGTGGCAGGGCATTCAGAACA
GTCACCCTCCTGAGGAATCACCTTAACACACACACAGGTACTCGTCCTCACAAGTGCCCAGACTGCGACA
TGGCCTTTGTGACCAGTGGAGAATTGGTTCGGCATCGTCGTTACAAACACACCCACGAGAAGCCATTCAA
GTGTTCCATGTGCGATTACGCCAGTGTAGAAGTCAGCAAATTAAAACGTCACATTCGCTCTCATACTGGA
GAGCGTCCGTTTCAGTGCAGTTTGTGCAGTTATGCAAGCAGGGACACATACAAGCTGAAAAGGCACATGA
GAACCCATTCAGGGGAAAAGCCTTATGAATGTTATATTTGTCATGCTCGGTTTACCCAAAGTGGTACCAT
GAAGATGCACATTTTACAGAAGCACACAGAAAATGTGGCCAAATTTCACTGTCCCCACTGTGACACAGTC
ATAGCCCGAAAAAGTGATTTGGGTGTCCACTTGCGAAAGCAGCATTCCTATATTGAGCAAGGCAAGAAAT
GCCGTTACTGTGATGCTGTGTTTCATGAGCGCTATGCCCTCATCCAGCATCAGAAGTCACACAAGAATGA
GAAGCGCTTTAAGTGTGACCAGTGTGATTACGCTTGTAGACAGGAGAGGCACATGATCATGCACAAGCGC
ACCCACACCGGGGAGAAGCCTTACGCCTGCAGCCACTGCGATAAGACCTTCCGCCAGAAGCAGCTTCTCG
ACATGCACTTCAAGCGCTATCACGACCCCAACTTCGTCCCTGCGGCTTTTGTCTGTTCTAAGTGTGGGAA
AACATTTACACGTCGGAATACCATGGCAAGACATGCTGATAATTGTGCTGGCCCAGATGGCGTAGAGGGG
GAAAATGGAGGAGAAACGAAGAAGAGTAAACGTGGAAGAAAAAGAAAGATGCGCTCTAAGAAAGAAGATT
CCTCTGACAGTGAAAATGCTGAACCAGATCTGGACGACAATGAGGATGAGGAGGAGCCTGCCGTAGAAAT
TGAACCTGAGCCAGAGCCTCAGCCTGTGACCCCAGCCCCACCACCCGCCAAGAAGCGGAGAGGACGACCC
CCTGGCAGAACCAACCAGCCCAAACAGAACCAGCCAACAGCTATCATTCAGGTTGAAGACCAGAATACAG
GTGCAATTGAGAACATTATAGTTGAAGTAAAAAAAGAGCCAGATGCTGAGCCCGCAGAGGGAGAGGAAGA
GGAGGCCCAGCCAGCTGCCACAGATGCCCCCAACGGAGACCTCACGCCCGAGATGATCCTCAGCATGATG
GACCGGTAGACCGGTCGGATCCCCCGGGCTGCAGGAATTCGAGCATCTTACCGCCATTTATTCCCATATT
TGTTCTGTTTTTCTTGATTTGGGTATACATTTAAATGTTAATAAAACAAAATGGTGGGGCAATCATTTAC
ATTTTTAGGGATATGTAATTACTAGTTCAGGTGTATTGCCACAAGACAAACATGTTAAGAAACTTTCCCG
TTATTTACGCTCTGTTCCTGTTAATCAACCTCTGGATTACAAAATTTGTGAAAGATTGACTGATATTCTT
AACTATGTTGCTCCTTTTACGCTGTGTGGATATGCTGCTTTAATGCCTCTGTATCATGCTATTGCTTCCC
GTACGGCTTTCGTTTTCTCCTCCTTGTATAAATCCTGGTTGCTGTCTCTTTATGAGGAGTTGTGGCCCGT
TGTCCGTCAACGTGGCGTGGTGTGCTCTGTGTTTGCTGACGCAACCCCCACTGGCTGGGGCATTGCCACC
ACCTGTCAACTCCTTTCTGGGACTTTCGCTTTCCCCCTCCCGATCGCCACGGCAGAACTCATCGCCGCCT
GCCTTGCCCGCTGCTGGACAGGGGCTAGGTTGCTGGGCACTGATAATTCCGTGGTGTTGTCGGGGAAGCT
GACGTCCTTTGCAATTCGATATCAAGCTGTACCTTCTAGATGTACAGGGTAAGGAGCGCTTCTAGACCAA
TGACTTACAAGGCAGCTGTAGATCTTAGCCACTTTTTAAAAGAAAAGGGGGGACTGGAAGGGCTAATTCA
CTCCCAACGAAGACAAGATCTGCTTTTTGCTTGTACTGGGTCTCTCTGGTTAGACCAGATCTGAGCCTGG
GAGCTCTCTGGCTAACTAGGGAACCCACTGCTTAAGCCTCAATAAAGCTTGCCTTGAGTGCTTCAAGTAG
TGTGTGCCCGTCTGTTGTGTGACTCTGGTAACTAGAGATCCCTCAGACCCTTTTAGTCAGTGTGGAAAAT
CTCTAGCAGTAGTAGTTCATGTCATCTTATTATTCAGTATTTATAACTTGCAAAGAAATGAATATCAGAG
AGTGAGAGGAACTTGTTTATTGCAGCTTATAATGGTTACAAATAAAGCAATAGCATCACAAATTTCACAA
ATAAAGCATTTTTTTCACTGCATTCTAGTTGTGGTTTGTCCAAACTCATCAATGTATCTTATCATGTCTG
GCTCTAGCTATCCCGCCCCTAACTCCGCCCATCCCGCCCCTAACTCCGCCCAGTTCCGCCCATTCTCCGC
CCCATGGCTGACTAATTTTTTTT
Features (pLannotate 1.2.2; 29 found; start..end, strand, type, name):
     94..112     -  promoter       T7 promoter: promoter for bacteriophage T7 RNA polymerase
    120..275     +  CDS            lacZα (fragment): LacZα fragment of β-galactosidase; lacZ fragment
    280..708     +  rep_origin     f1 ori (sequence partly withheld): f1 bacteriophage origin of replication; arrow indicates direction of (+) strand synthesis
    761..865     +  promoter       AmpR promoter: bla
    866..1726    +  CDS            AmpR: β-lactamase; bla; confers resistance to ampicillin, carbenicillin, and related antibiotics
   1897..2485    +  rep_origin     ori: high-copy-number ColE1/pMB1/pBR322/pUC origin of replication
   2668..2760    +  CDS            lacI (fragment): lac repressor; lacI; The lac repressor binds to the lac operator to inhibit transcription in E. coli. This inhibition can be relieved by adding lactose or isopropyl-β-D-thiogalactopyranoside (IPTG).
   2773..2794    +  protein_bind   CAP binding site: CAP binding activates transcription in the presence of cAMP. E. coli catabolite activator protein
   2809..2839    +  promoter       lac promoter: promoter for the E. coli lac operon
   2847..2863    +  protein_bind   lac operator: The lac repressor binds to the lac operator to inhibit transcription in E. coli. This inhibition can be relieved by adding lactose or isopropyl-β-D-thiogalactopyranoside (IPTG). lac repressor encoded by lacI
   2908..2926    +  promoter       T3 promoter: promoter for bacteriophage T3 RNA polymerase
   2954..3180    +  promoter       RSV promoter: Rous sarcoma virus enhancer/promoter
   3181..3361    +  LTR            5' LTR (truncated): truncated 5' long terminal repeat (LTR) from HIV-1
   3408..3533    +  misc_feature   HIV-1 Ψ: packaging signal of human immunodeficiency virus type 1
   3517..3880    +  CDS            HIV-1 gag (fragment): gag protein from human immunodeficiency virus 1; gag
   4026..4259    +  misc_feature   RRE: The Rev response element (RRE) of HIV-1 allows for Rev-dependent mRNA export from the nucleus to the cytoplasm.
   4636..4736    +  CDS            Rev (fragment): human immunodeficiency virus 1 (HIV-1) Rev protein; rev; enhances nuclear export of unspliced and incompletely spliced viral mRNAs
   4755..4872    +  misc_feature   cPPT/CTS: central polypurine tract and central termination sequence of HIV-1
   4906..5307    +  promoter       SFFV promoter: spleen focus-forming virus long terminal repeat (LTR) promoter
   5317..5340    +  misc_feature   MCS (fragment): pBluescript multiple cloning site
   5365..7545    +  CDS            CTCF: CTCF_HUMAN - Experimental evidence at protein level: Swiss-Prot protein existence level 1. Chromatin binding factor that binds to DNA sequence specific sites. Involved in transcriptional regulation by binding to chromatin insulators and preventing interaction between promoter and nearby enhancers and silencers. Acts as transcriptional repressor binding to promoters of vertebrate MYC gene and BAG1 gene. Also binds to the PLK and PIM1 promoters. Acts as a transcriptional activator of APP. Regulates APOA1/C3/A4/A5 gene cluster and controls MHC class II gene expression. Plays an essential role in
   7556..7581    +  misc_feature   MCS (fragment): pBluescript multiple cloning site
   7581..7640    +  CDS            S (fragment): HBSAG_WHV6 - Experimental evidence at transcript level: Swiss-Prot protein existence level 2. The middle envelope protein plays an important role in the budding of the virion. It is involved in the induction of budding in a nucleocapsid independent way. In this process the majority of envelope proteins bud to form subviral lipoprotein particles of 22 nm of diameter that do not contain a nucleocapsid (By similarity). From Woodchuck hepatitis B virus (isolate w64/pWS23) (WHV).
   7772..8175    +  misc_feature   WPRE: woodchuck hepatitis virus posttranscriptional regulatory element
   8233..8292    +  CDS            nef (fragment): NEF_HV1Z2 - Experimental evidence at protein level: Swiss-Prot protein existence level 1. Extracellular Nef protein targets CD4(+) T-lymphocytes for apoptosis by interacting with CXCR4 surface receptors. From Human immunodeficiency virus type 1 group M subtype D (isolate Z2/CDC-Z34) (HIV-1).
   8294..8527    +  LTR            3' LTR (ΔU3): self-inactivating 3' long terminal repeat (LTR) from HIV-1
   8599..8720    +  polyA_signal   SV40 poly(A) signal: SV40 polyadenylation signal
   8739..8760    +  rep_origin     SV40 ori (fragment): SV40 origin of replication
   8760..73      +  rep_origin     SV40 ori (across the origin): SV40 origin of replication
