[The description below was written by a language model from this plasmid's Addgene catalogue record and pLannotate feature annotations shown in this document.]
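Description:
SFFV-CTCF-Brd 268 is a third-generation-style, self-inactivating HIV-1 lentiviral transfer plasmid built on the SFFV-MCS backbone, carrying the human transcription factor CTCF together with an assigned DNA barcode. In bacteria it is maintained through a high-copy ColE1/pUC-type origin and selected with ampicillin via the β-lactamase gene. An f1 origin and remnants of a pBluescript-type cloning region (lacZα and lacI fragments, lac promoter/operator, T3 and T7 promoters) are also annotated, along with an SV40 origin and SV40 poly(A) signal downstream of the viral cassette.

The viral portion begins with an RSV promoter fused to a truncated 5' LTR, which drives Tat-independent production of the genomic RNA in packaging cells. It is followed by the Ψ packaging signal with a gag fragment, the Rev response element for nuclear export of the unspliced genome, and the cPPT/CTS, which aids nuclear import of the pre-integration complex. The internal spleen focus-forming virus (SFFV) promoter, a strong promoter widely used in haematopoietic cells, drives the full-length CTCF coding sequence, cloned between retained restriction sites in the multiple cloning site. A WPRE downstream enhances transcript stability and expression, and the ΔU3 3' LTR renders the integrated provirus self-inactivating. According to the depositor, the barcode sits after the WPRE in an XbaI site, so it is carried on the CTCF transcript; it is not separately annotated in the feature table. No tag, fluorescent reporter or mammalian selection marker is recorded.

The associated publication describes a combinatorial transcription factor screening platform for immune cell reprogramming. This suggests the barcode serves to identify which factor was delivered to a transduced cell.
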