Addgene plasmid #219210: SFFV-CTCF-Brd 268
Purpose: Transcription factor CTCF with a specific barcode assigned.
Depositing lab: Filipe Pereira. Depositing organization: Center for Neuroscience and Cell Biology, University of Coimbra. Publication: A combinatorial transcription factor screening platform for immune cell reprogramming. Kurochkin I, Altman AR, Caiado I, Pertiga-Cabral D, Halitzki E, Minaeva M, Zimmermannova O, Henriques-Oliveira L, Klein D, Nair M, Oliveira D, Cajal LR, Knittel R, Feick C, Ringner M, Martin M, Cirovic B, Pires CF, Rosa FF, Sitnicka E, Theis FJ, Pereira CF. Cell Syst. 2026 Jan 21;17(1):101457. doi: 10.1016/j.cels.2025.101457. Epub 2026 Jan 14. PubMed 41539305.
Backbone
  Vector backbone: SFFV-MCS
  Backbone size w/o insert (bp): 6638
  Vector type: Lentiviral
Growth in bacteria
  Bacterial resistance: Ampicillin, 100 μg/mL
  Growth temperature: 37°C
  Growth strain: NEB Stable
  Copy number: High Copy
Gene/Insert
  Gene/Insert name: CTCF
  Species: H. sapiens (human)
  Insert size (bp): 2184
  Entrez Gene: CTCF (a.k.a. CFAP108, FAP108, MRD21)
  Promoter: The spleen focus-forming virus (SFFV) promoter
  Cloning method: Restriction Enzyme; 5′ cloning site Bsp119I (not destroyed); 3′ cloning site BstHI (not destroyed)
Terms and licenses: Academic/Nonprofit Terms; Industry Terms: Not Available to Industry
Depositor comments: Barcode sequence cloned into XbaI restriction site. Design of plasmid is as follows: SFFV-[TF sequence]-WPRE-[Barcode sequence].
How to cite: SFFV-CTCF-Brd 268 was a gift from Filipe Pereira (Addgene plasmid # 219210 ; http://n2t.net/addgene:219210 ; RRID:Addgene_219210)
